Addgene plasmid #189885: p667-UBC-COQ8A-V5-miniTurbo_IDG-K
Purpose: Gateway destination clone of COQ8A (human) tagged with C-terminal V5-miniTurbo for generating protein-proximity networks using proximity-dependent biotinylation proteomics
Depositing lab: Ben Major. Depositing organization: Washington University in Saint Louis.
Backbone
  Vector backbone: pDest667
  Backbone manufacturer: PEL
  Backbone size w/o insert (bp): 9014
  Vector type: Mammalian Expression, Lentiviral ; Gateway Destination
  Selectable markers: Puromycin
Growth in bacteria
  Bacterial resistance: Ampicillin, 100 μg/mL
  Growth temperature: 30°C
  Growth strain: DH10B
  Copy number: Low Copy
Gene/Insert
  Gene/Insert name: COQ8A (alt names: COQ8A-V5-miniTurbo; V5-miniTurbo)
  Species: H. sapiens (human)
  Entrez Gene: COQ8A (a.k.a. ADCK3, ARCA2, CABC1, COQ10D4, COQ8, SCAR9)
  Promoter: Ubiquitin
  Tag / fusion protein: V5-miniTurbo (C terminal on insert)
  Cloning method: Gateway Cloning
  Sequencing primers: 5′ TGAAGCTCCGGTTTTGAACT; 3′ CATTTCCTCCCTCTGCTTCC
Terms and licenses: Academic/Nonprofit Terms; Industry Terms: Not Available to Industry
Depositor comments: These plasmids were generated as part of the Illuminating the Druggable Genome (IDG) program sponsored by the NIH Common Fund. The goal of this program is to identify, gather, and distribute information and resources for proteins that currently are not well-studied yet belong to commonly drug-targeted protein families: protein kinases, non-olfactory G-protein coupled receptors (GPCRs), and ion channels. The IDG program is designed to develop fundamental research tools for understudied proteins, elucidate their function, and disseminate the IDG-related resources and data to the greater scientific community. These lentiviral gateway destination plasmids were generated, as part of the Kinase-Data and Resource Generating Center (DRGC), using the single fragment or multisite gateway cloning technology. They were used for generating proteomics-based protein-interaction and protein-proximity networks that can be accessed through the kinase-DRGC website https://darkkinome.org/. Each plasmid has either an N- or C-terminal fusion protein (Flag/ V5/V5-miniTurbo/V5-TurboID/miniTurbo-V5/TurboID-V5) tagged understudied kinase driven under either a CMV or Ubiquitin (UBC) promoter. All inserts in the pENTR plasmids used to generate the deposited destination plasmids were end-sequenced and insert size validated prior to multi-site gateway cloning. The combined insert size of the single fragment or three fragment destination plasmids were confirmed by restriction digestion (BsrGI, and EcoRV for pDest667; BsrGI, EcoRV, and BstZ17I for pDest663; and BsrGI for pHAGE) and all plasmids were partially sequenced to ensure in-frame ORFs and fusion tags.
How to cite: p667-UBC-COQ8A-V5-miniTurbo_IDG-K was a gift from Ben Major (Addgene plasmid # 189885 ; http://n2t.net/addgene:189885 ; RRID:Addgene_189885)
