[The description below was written by a language model from this plasmid's Addgene catalogue record and pLannotate feature annotations shown in this document.]
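Description:
p667-UBC-COQ8A-V5-miniTurbo_IDG-K is a lentiviral mammalian expression plasmid of about 11.4 kb, assembled by multisite Gateway recombination into the pDest667 destination backbone. It is propagated in E. coli under ampicillin selection (AmpR). The feature table annotates a ColE1/pUC-type origin, although the catalogue lists the plasmid as low copy. An f1 origin and remnants of lac and T3/T7 cloning-vector sequence are also present. The viral portion has an RSV promoter fused to a truncated HIV-1 5' LTR, which drives genomic RNA production in packaging cells. This is followed by the Ψ packaging signal with a gag fragment, the RRE for Rev-dependent nuclear export, and the cPPT/CTS. A second truncated LTR and an SV40 polyadenylation signal and origin lie downstream. This arrangement is typical of third-generation-style transfer vectors, which need packaging functions supplied in trans.

Between the LTRs, a human ubiquitin C promoter flanked by attB4 and attB1 sites drives the human COQ8A (ADCK3) open reading frame. Across the attB2 scar, COQ8A continues into a C-terminal V5-miniTurbo module. The feature table annotates miniTurbo but not the V5 epitope, which is stated only in the catalogue record. miniTurbo is an engineered, truncated E. coli biotin ligase that biotinylates nearby proteins, allowing them to be captured and identified by mass spectrometry. A WPRE follows the fusion to enhance transcript expression, and a separate mouse PGK promoter–PuroR cassette permits puromycin selection of transduced cells. The plasmid was made within the Illuminating the Druggable Genome program's kinase resource centre to map protein-proximity networks of understudied kinases. The depositor reports that the constructs were checked by restriction digestion and partial sequencing.
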