Features (pLannotate 1.2.2; 31 found; start..end, strand, type, name):
     26..130     +  promoter       AmpR promoter: bla
    131..991     +  CDS            AmpR: β-lactamase; bla; confers resistance to ampicillin, carbenicillin, and related antibiotics
   1162..1750    +  rep_origin     ori: high-copy-number ColE1/pMB1/pBR322/pUC origin of replication
   1933..2025    +  CDS            lacI (fragment): lac repressor; lacI; The lac repressor binds to the lac operator to inhibit transcription in E. coli. This inhibition can be relieved by adding lactose or isopropyl-β-D-thiogalactopyranoside (IPTG).
   2038..2059    +  protein_bind   CAP binding site: CAP binding activates transcription in the presence of cAMP. E. coli catabolite activator protein
   2074..2104    +  promoter       lac promoter: promoter for the E. coli lac operon
   2108..2130    +  protein_bind   lac operator (fragment): The lac repressor binds to the lac operator to inhibit transcription in E. coli. This inhibition can be relieved by adding lactose or isopropyl-β-D-thiogalactopyranoside (IPTG). lac repressor encoded by lacI
   2173..2191    +  promoter       T3 promoter: promoter for bacteriophage T3 RNA polymerase
   2219..2445    +  promoter       RSV promoter: Rous sarcoma virus enhancer/promoter
   2446..2626    +  LTR            5' LTR (truncated): truncated 5' long terminal repeat (LTR) from HIV-1
   2673..2798    +  misc_feature   HIV-1 Ψ: packaging signal of human immunodeficiency virus type 1
   2782..3145    +  CDS            HIV-1 gag (fragment): gag protein from human immunodeficiency virus 1; gag
   3291..3524    +  misc_feature   RRE: The Rev response element (RRE) of HIV-1 allows for Rev-dependent mRNA export from the nucleus to the cytoplasm.
   3901..4001    +  CDS            Rev (fragment): human immunodeficiency virus 1 (HIV-1) Rev protein; rev; enhances nuclear export of unspliced and incompletely spliced viral mRNAs
   4020..4136    +  misc_feature   cPPT/CTS: central polypurine tract and central termination sequence of HIV-1
   4168..4188    +  protein_bind   attB4: mutant version of attB; core recombination site for the Gateway® BP reaction BP Clonase™
   4188..5399    +  promoter       UbC promoter: human ubiquitin C promoter
   5400..5424    +  protein_bind   attB1: mutant version of attB; recombination site for the Gateway® BP reaction BP Clonase™
   5433..7373    +  CDS            COQ8A: COQ8A_HUMAN - Also known as ADCK3 From Homo sapiens (Human).
   7381..7401    -  protein_bind   attB2: mutant version of attB; core recombination site for the Gateway® BP reaction BP Clonase™
   7452..8222    +  CDS            miniTurbo: N-terminally truncated mutant of the E. coli biotin ligase BioID engineered for improved catalytic efficiency (Branon et al., 2018)
   8277..8865    +  misc_feature   WPRE: woodchuck hepatitis virus posttranscriptional regulatory element
   8879..9378    +  promoter       PGK promoter: mouse phosphoglycerate kinase 1 promoter
   9399..9998    +  CDS            PuroR: puromycin N-acetyltransferase; pac from Streptomyces alboniger; confers resistance to puromycin
  10066..10203   +  CDS            nef (fragment): NEF_HV1LA - Experimental evidence at protein level: Swiss-Prot protein existence level 1. Extracellular Nef protein targets CD4(+) T-lymphocytes for apoptosis by interacting with CXCR4 surface receptors. From Human immunodeficiency virus type 1 group M subtype B (isolate Lai) (HIV-1).
  10189..10369   +  LTR            5' LTR (truncated): truncated 5' long terminal repeat (LTR) from HIV-1
  10441..10562   +  polyA_signal   SV40 poly(A) signal: SV40 polyadenylation signal
  10602..10737   +  rep_origin     SV40 ori: SV40 origin of replication
  10758..10776   -  promoter       T7 promoter: promoter for bacteriophage T7 RNA polymerase
  10784..10939   +  CDS            lacZα (fragment): LacZα fragment of β-galactosidase; lacZ fragment
  10944..11372   +  rep_origin     f1 ori (sequence partly withheld): f1 bacteriophage origin of replication; arrow indicates direction of (+) strand synthesis
>Addgene plasmid #189885 | p667-UBC-COQ8A-V5-miniTurbo_IDG-K | addgene full sequence | sequence record 374487 | Addgene NGS Result
AGGTGGCACTTTTCGGGGAAATGTGCGCGGAACCCCTATTTGTTTATTTTTCTAAATACATTCAAATATG
TATCCGCTCATGAGACAATAACCCTGATAAATGCTTCAATAATATTGAAAAAGGAAGAGTATGAGTATTC
AACATTTCCGTGTCGCCCTTATTCCCTTTTTTGCGGCATTTTGCCTTCCTGTTTTTGCTCACCCAGAAAC
GCTGGTGAAAGTAAAAGATGCTGAAGATCAGTTGGGTGCACGAGTGGGTTACATCGAACTGGATCTCAAC
AGCGGTAAGATCCTTGAGAGTTTTCGCCCCGAAGAACGTTTTCCAATGATGAGCACTTTTAAAGTTCTGC
TATGTGGCGCGGTATTATCCCGTATTGACGCCGGGCAAGAGCAACTCGGTCGCCGCATACACTATTCTCA
GAATGACTTGGTTGAGTACTCACCAGTCACAGAAAAGCATCTTACGGATGGCATGACAGTAAGAGAATTA
TGCAGTGCTGCCATAACCATGAGTGATAACACTGCGGCCAACTTACTTCTGACAACGATCGGAGGACCGA
AGGAGCTAACCGCTTTTTTGCACAACATGGGGGATCATGTAACTCGCCTTGATCGTTGGGAACCGGAGCT
GAATGAAGCCATACCAAACGACGAGCGTGACACCACGATGCCTGTAGCAATGGCAACAACGTTGCGCAAA
CTATTAACTGGCGAACTACTTACTCTAGCTTCCCGGCAACAATTAATAGACTGGATGGAGGCGGATAAAG
TTGCAGGACCACTTCTGCGCTCGGCCCTTCCGGCTGGCTGGTTTATTGCTGATAAATCTGGAGCCGGTGA
GCGTGGGTCTCGCGGTATCATTGCAGCACTGGGGCCAGATGGTAAGCCCTCCCGTATCGTAGTTATCTAC
ACGACGGGGAGTCAGGCAACTATGGATGAACGAAATAGACAGATCGCTGAGATAGGTGCCTCACTGATTA
AGCATTGGTAACTGTCAGACCAAGTTTACTCATATATACTTTAGATTGATTTAAAACTTCATTTTTAATT
TAAAAGGATCTAGGTGAAGATCCTTTTTGATAATCTCATGACCAAAATCCCTTAACGTGAGTTTTCGTTC
CACTGAGCGTCAGACCCCGTAGAAAAGATCAAAGGATCTTCTTGAGATCCTTTTTTTCTGCGCGTAATCT
GCTGCTTGCAAACAAAAAAACCACCGCTACCAGCGGTGGTTTGTTTGCCGGATCAAGAGCTACCAACTCT
TTTTCCGAAGGTAACTGGCTTCAGCAGAGCGCAGATACCAAATACTGTTCTTCTAGTGTAGCCGTAGTTA
GGCCACCACTTCAAGAACTCTGTAGCACCGCCTACATACCTCGCTCTGCTAATCCTGTTACCAGTGGCTG
CTGCCAGTGGCGATAAGTCGTGTCTTACCGGGTTGGACTCAAGACGATAGTTACCGGATAAGGCGCAGCG
GTCGGGCTGAACGGGGGGTTCGTGCACACAGCCCAGCTTGGAGCGAACGACCTACACCGAACTGAGATAC
CTACAGCGTGAGCTATGAGAAAGCGCCACGCTTCCCGAAGGGAGAAAGGTGGACAGGTATCCGGTAAGCG
GCAGGGTCGGAACAGGAGAGCGCACGAGGGAGCTTCCAGGGGGAAACGCCTGGTATCTTTATAGTCCTGT
CGGGTTTCGCCACCTCTGACTTGAGCGTCGATTTTTGTGATGCTCGTCAGGGGGGCGGAGCCTATGGAAA
AACGCCAGCAACGCGGCCTTTTTACGGTTCCTGGCCTTTTGCTGGCCTTTTGCTCACATGTTCTTTCCTG
CGTTATCCCCTGATTCTGTGGATAACCGTATTACCGCCTTTGAGTGAGCTGATACCGCTCGCCGCAGCCG
AACGACCGAGCGCAGCGAGTCAGTGAGCGAGGAAGCGGAAGAGCGCCCAATACGCAAACCGCCTCTCCCC
GCGCGTTGGCCGATTCATTAATGCAGCTGGCACGACAGGTTTCCCGACTGGAAAGCGGGCAGTGAGCGCA
ACGCAATTAATGTGAGTTAGCTCACTCATTAGGCACCCCAGGCTTTACACTTTATGCTTCCGGCTCGTAT
GTTGTGTGGAATTGTGAGCGGATAACAATTTCACACAGGAAACAGCTATGACCATGATTACGCCAAGCGC
GCAATTAACCCTCACTAAAGGGAACAAAAGCTGGAGCTGCAAGCTTAATGTAGTCTTATGCAATACTCTT
GTAGTCTTGCAACATGGTAACGATGAGTTAGCAACATGCCTTACAAGGAGAGAAAAAGCACCGTGCATGC
CGATTGGTGGAAGTAAGGTGGTACGATCGTGCCTTATTAGGAAGGCAACAGACGGGTCTGACATGGATTG
GACGAACCACTGAATTGCCGCATTGCAGAGATATTGTATTTAAGTGCCTAGCTCGATACATAAACGGGTC
TCTCTGGTTAGACCAGATCTGAGCCTGGGAGCTCTCTGGCTAACTAGGGAACCCACTGCTTAAGCCTCAA
TAAAGCTTGCCTTGAGTGCTTCAAGTAGTGTGTGCCCGTCTGTTGTGTGACTCTGGTAACTAGAGATCCC
TCAGACCCTTTTAGTCAGTGTGGAAAATCTCTAGCAGTGGCGCCCGAACAGGGACTTGAAAGCGAAAGGG
AAACCAGAGGAGCTCTCTCGACGCAGGACTCGGCTTGCTGAAGCGCGCACGGCAAGAGGCGAGGGGCGGC
GACTGGTGAGTACGCCAAAAATTTTGACTAGCGGAGGCTAGAAGGAGAGAGATGGGTGCGAGAGCGTCAG
TATTAAGCGGGGGAGAATTAGATCGCGATGGGAAAAAATTCGGTTAAGGCCAGGGGGAAAGAAAAAATAT
AAATTAAAACATATAGTATGGGCAAGCAGGGAGCTAGAACGATTCGCAGTTAATCCTGGCCTGTTAGAAA
CATCAGAAGGCTGTAGACAAATACTGGGACAGCTACAACCATCCCTTCAGACAGGATCAGAAGAACTTAG
ATCATTATATAATACAGTAGCAACCCTCTATTGTGTGCATCAAAGGATAGAGATAAAAGACACCAAGGAA
GCTTTAGACAAGATAGAGGAAGAGCAAAACAAAAGTAAGACCACCGCACAGCAAGCGGCCGCTGATCTTC
AGACCTGGAGGAGGAGATATGAGGGACAATTGGAGAAGTGAATTATATAAATATAAAGTAGTAAAAATTG
AACCATTAGGAGTAGCACCCACCAAGGCAAAGAGAAGAGTGGTGCAGAGAGAAAAAAGAGCAGTGGGAAT
AGGAGCTTTGTTCCTTGGGTTCTTGGGAGCAGCAGGAAGCACTATGGGCGCAGCGTCAATGACGCTGACG
GTACAGGCCAGACAATTATTGTCTGGTATAGTGCAGCAGCAGAACAATTTGCTGAGGGCTATTGAGGCGC
AACAGCATCTGTTGCAACTCACAGTCTGGGGCATCAAGCAGCTCCAGGCAAGAATCCTGGCTGTGGAAAG
ATACCTAAAGGATCAACAGCTCCTGGGGATTTGGGGTTGCTCTGGAAAACTCATTTGCACCACTGCTGTG
CCTTGGAATGCTAGTTGGAGTAATAAATCTCTGGAACAGATTTGGAATCACACGACCTGGATGGAGTGGG
ACAGAGAAATTAACAATTACACAAGCTTAATACACTCCTTAATTGAAGAATCGCAAAACCAGCAAGAAAA
GAATGAACAAGAATTATTGGAATTAGATAAATGGGCAAGTTTGTGGAATTGGTTTAACATAACAAATTGG
CTGTGGTATATAAAATTATTCATAATGATAGTAGGAGGCTTGGTAGGTTTAAGAATAGTTTTTGCTGTAC
TTTCTATAGTGAATAGAGTTAGGCAGGGATATTCACCATTATCGTTTCAGACCCACCTCCCAACCCCGAG
GGGACCCGACAGGCCCGAAGGAATAGAAGAAGAAGGTGGAGAGAGAGACAGAGACAGATCCATTCGATTA
GTGAACGGATCTCGACGGTATCGGTTAACTTTTAAAAGAAAAGGGGGGATTGGGGGGTACAGTGCAGGGG
AAAGAATAGTAGACATAATAGCAACAGACATACAAACTAAAGAATTACAAAAACAAATTACAAAATTCAA
AATTTTATCGTCCAGTGTGGTGGAATTCTGCAGATATCAACTTTGTATAGAAAAGTTGGCCTCCGCGCCG
GGTTTTGGCGCCTCCCGCGGGCGCCCCCCTCCTCACGGCGAGCGCTGCCACGTCAGACGAAGGGCGCAGC
GAGCGTCCTGATCCTTCCGCCCGGACGCTCAGGACAGCGGCCCGCTGCTCATAAGACTCGGCCTTAGAAC
CCCAGTATCAGCAGAAGGACATTTTAGGACGGGACTTGGGTGACTCTAGGGCACTGGTTTTCTTTCCAGA
GAGCGGAACAGGCGAGGAAAAGTAGTCCCTTCTCGGCGATTCTGCGGAGGGATCTCCGTGGGGCGGTGAA
CGCCGATGATTATATAAGGACGCGCCGGGTGTGGCACAGCTAGTTCCGTCGCAGCCGGGATTTGGGTCGC
GGTTCTTGTTTGTGGATCGCTGTGATCGTCACTTGGTGAGTAGCGGGCTGCTGGGCTGGCCGGGGCTTTC
GTGGCCGCCGGGCCGCTCGGTGGGACGGAAGCGTGTGGAGAGACCGCCAAGGGCTGTAGTCTGGGTCCGC
GAGCAAGGTTGCCCTGAACTGGGGGTTGGGGGGAGCGCAGCAAAATGGCGGCTGTTCCCGAGTCTTGAAT
GGAAGACGCTTGTGAGGCGGGCTGTGAGGTCGTTGAAACAAGGTGGGGGGCATGGTGGGCGGCAAGAACC
CAAGGTCTTGAGGCCTTCGCTAATGCGGGAAAGCTCTTATTCGGGTGAGATGGGCTGGGGCACCATCTGG
GGACCCTGACGTGAAGTTTGTCACTGACTGGAGAACTCGGTTTGTCGTCTGTTGCGGGGGCGGCAGTTAT
GGCGGTGCCGTTGGGCAGTGCACCCGTACCTTTGGGAGCGCGCGCCCTCGTCGTGTCGTGACGTCACCCG
TTCTGTTGGCTTATAATGCAGGGTGGGGCCACCTGCCGGTAGGTGTGCGGTAGGCTTTTCTCCGTCGCAG
GACGCAGGGTTCGGGCCTAGGGTAGGCTCTCCTGAATCGACAGGCGCCGGACCTCTGGTGAGGGGAGGGA
TAAGTGAGGCGTCAGTTTCTTTGGTCGGTTTTATGTACCTATCTTCTTAAGTAGCTGAAGCTCCGGTTTT
GAACTATGCGCTCGGGGTTGGCGAGTGTGTTTTGTGAAGTTTTTTAGGCACCTTTTGAAATGTAATCATT
TGGGTCAATATGTAATTTTCAGTGTTAGACTAGTAAATTGTCCGCTAAATTCTGGCCGTTTTTGGCTTTT
TTGTTAGACACAAGTTTGTACAAAAAAGCAGGCTTAGCCACCATGGCCGCCATCCTGGGCGACACCATCA
TGGTGGCCAAGGGACTGGTGAAGCTGACCCAGGCAGCAGTGGAGACACACCTGCAGCACCTGGGAATCGG
AGGAGAGCTGATCATGGCAGCAAGAGCCCTGCAGAGCACAGCAGTGGAGCAGATCGGCATGTTCCTGGGC
AAGGTGCAGGGCCAGGATAAGCACGAGGAGTACTTTGCAGAGAACTTCGGAGGACCTGAGGGAGAGTTCC
ACTTTTCCGTGCCACACGCAGCAGGAGCATCCACCGACTTTAGCTCCGCCTCTGCCCCCGATCAGAGCGC
CCCCCCTTCCCTGGGACACGCACACAGCGAGGGACCAGCACCCGCCTATGTGGCATCCGGACCTTTTAGG
GAGGCAGGATTCCCAGGACAGGCCTCTAGCCCACTGGGAAGGGCAAACGGCCGCCTGTTCGCCAATCCAC
GCGACAGCTTTTCCGCCATGGGCTTCCAGCGGAGATTCTTTCACCAGGACCAGAGCCCAGTGGGAGGACT
GACAGCCGAGGATATCGAGAAGGCAAGGCAGGCAAAGGCAAGGCCTGAGAACAAGCAGCACAAGCAGACC
CTGTCCGAGCACGCAAGGGAGAGAAAGGTGCCAGTGACACGGATCGGCAGACTGGCCAATTTTGGAGGAC
TGGCAGTGGGACTGGGATTCGGCGCCCTGGCAGAGGTGGCCAAGAAGTCTCTGCGGAGCGAGGACCCAAG
CGGCAAGAAGGCCGTGCTGGGCTCCTCTCCCTTTCTGTCCGAGGCCAACGCCGAGAGGATCGTGCGCACC
CTGTGCAAGGTGAGAGGAGCCGCCCTGAAGCTGGGACAGATGCTGTCTATCCAGGACGATGCCTTTATCA
ATCCACACCTGGCCAAGATCTTCGAGAGGGTGCGCCAGAGCGCCGACTTCATGCCCCTGAAGCAGATGAT
GAAGACACTGAACAATGACCTGGGCCCCAACTGGAGGGATAAGCTGGAGTACTTTGAGGAGAGGCCTTTC
GCCGCAGCAAGCATCGGACAGGTGCACCTGGCAAGGATGAAGGGAGGAAGAGAGGTGGCCATGAAGATCC
AGTATCCTGGCGTGGCCCAGTCCATCAATTCTGACGTGAACAATCTGATGGCCGTGCTGAACATGTCCAA
TATGCTGCCTGAGGGCCTGTTCCCAGAGCACCTGATCGACGTGCTGAGGAGGGAGCTGGCCCTGGAGTGC
GATTACCAGAGGGAGGCCGCCTGTGCCCGGAAGTTTAGAGACCTGCTGAAGGGCCACCCCTTCTTTTATG
TGCCTGAGATCGTGGATGAGCTGTGCTCTCCTCACGTGCTGACCACAGAGCTGGTGAGCGGATTCCCACT
GGACCAGGCAGAGGGACTGTCCCAGGAGATCAGGAACGAGATCTGCTACAATATCCTGGTGCTGTGCCTG
CGCGAGCTGTTCGAGTTTCACTTCATGCAGACCGACCCCAACTGGTCTAATTTCTTTTATGATCCTCAGC
AGCACAAGGTGGCCCTGCTGGATTTCGGAGCAACCCGGGAGTACGACAGATCCTTTACAGATCTGTATAT
CCAGATCATCAGGGCAGCAGCAGACCGGGATAGAGAGACCGTGAGAGCCAAGTCTATCGAGATGAAGTTC
CTGACCGGCTACGAGGTGAAAGTGATGGAGGACGCCCACCTGGATGCCATCCTGATCCTGGGAGAGGCCT
TTGCCTCCGACGAGCCTTTTGATTTCGGCACCCAGTCTACCACAGAGAAGATCCACAACCTGATCCCAGT
GATGCTGAGGCACAGGCTGGTGCCACCACCTGAGGAGACATATTCTCTGCACCGGAAGATGGGCGGCTCT
TTCCTGATCTGCAGCAAGCTGAAGGCCAGATTTCCCTGTAAGGCCATGTTCGAGGAGGCCTACAGCAATT
ATTGCAAGCGCCAGGCCCAGCAGTCAAACCCAGCTTTCTTGTACAAAGTGGGCGGCAAGCCCATCCCCAA
CCCCCTGCTGGGCCTGGACAGCACCGCTAGCATCCCGCTGCTGAACGCTAAACAGATTCTGGGACAGCTG
GACGGCGGGAGCGTGGCAGTCCTGCCTGTGGTCGACTCCACCAATCAGTACCTGCTGGATCGAATCGGCG
AGCTGAAGAGTGGGGATGCTTGCATTGCAGAATATCAGCAGGCAGGGAGAGGAAGCAGAGGGAGGAAATG
GTTCTCTCCTTTTGGAGCTAACCTGTACCTGAGTATGTTTTGGCGCCTGAAGCGGGGACCAGCAGCAATC
GGCCTGGGCCCGGTCATCGGAATTGTCATGGCAGAAGCGCTGCGAAAGCTGGGAGCAGACAAGGTGCGAG
TCAAATGGCCCAATGACCTGTATCTGCAGGATAGAAAGCTGGCAGGCATCCTGGTGGAGCTGGCCGGAAT
AACAGGCGATGCTGCACAGATCGTCATTGGCGCCGGGATTAACGTGGCTATGAGGCGCGTGGAGGAAAGC
GTGGTCAATCAGGGCTGGATCACACTGCAGGAAGCAGGGATTAACCTGGACAGGAATACTCTGGCCGCTA
TGCTGATCCGAGAGCTGCGGGCAGCCCTGGAACTGTTCGAGCAGGAAGGCCTGGCTCCATATCTGTCACG
GTGGGAGAAGCTGGATAACTTCATCAATAGACCCGTGAAGCTGATCATTGGGGACAAAGAGATTTTCGGG
ATTAGCCGGGGGATTGATAAACAGGGAGCCCTGCTGCTGGAACAGGACGGAGTTATCAAACCCTGGATGG
GCGGAGAAATCAGTCTGCGGTCTGCCGAAAAGTAAGCCAACTTTATTATACATAGTTGATATCCAGCACA
GTGGCGGCCGCTCGACAATCAACCTCTGGATTACAAAATTTGTGAAAGATTGACTGGTATTCTTAACTAT
GTTGCTCCTTTTACGCTATGTGGATACGCTGCTTTAATGCCTTTGTATCATGCTATTGCTTCCCGTATGG
CTTTCATTTTCTCCTCCTTGTATAAATCCTGGTTGCTGTCTCTTTATGAGGAGTTGTGGCCCGTTGTCAG
GCAACGTGGCGTGGTGTGCACTGTGTTTGCTGACGCAACCCCCACTGGTTGGGGCATTGCCACCACCTGT
CAGCTCCTTTCCGGGACTTTCGCTTTCCCCCTCCCTATTGCCACGGCGGAACTCATCGCCGCCTGCCTTG
CCCGCTGCTGGACAGGGGCTCGGCTGTTGGGCACTGACAATTCCGTGGTGTTGTCGGGGAAGCTGACGTC
CTTTCCATGGCTGCTCGCCTGTGTTGCCACCTGGATTCTGCGCGGGACGTCCTTCTGCTACGTCCCTTCG
GCCCTCAATCCAGCGGACCTTCCTTCCCGCGGCCTGCTGCCGGCTCTGCGGCCTCTTCCGCGTCTTCGCC
TTCGCCCTCAGACGAGTCGGATCTCCCTTTGGGCCGCCTCCCCGCCTGGAATTCTACCGGGTAGGGGAGG
CGCTTTTCCCAAGGCAGTCTGGAGCATGCGCTTTAGCAGCCCCGCTGGGCACTTGGCGCTACACAAGTGG
CCTCTGGCCTCGCACACATTCCACATCCACCGGTAGGCGCCAACCGGCTCCGTTCTTTGGTGGCCCCTTC
GCGCCACCTTCTACTCCTCCCCTAGTCAGGAAGTTCCCCCCCGCCCCGCAGCTCGCGTCGTGCAGGACGT
GACAAATGGAAGTAGCACGTCTCACTAGTCTCGTGCAGATGGACAGCACCGCTGAGCAATGGAAGCGGGT
AGGCCTTTGGGGCAGCGGCCAATAGCAGCTTTGCTCCTTCGCTTTCTGGGCTCAGAGGCTGGGAAGGGGT
GGGTCCGGGGGCGGGCTCAGGGGCGGGCTCAGGGGCGGGGCGGGCGCCCGAAGGTCCTCCGGAGGCCCGG
CATTCTGCACGCTTCAAAAGCGCACGTCTGCCGCGCTGTTCTCCTCTTCCTCATCTCCGGGCCTTTCGAC
CTGCAGCCCAAGCTTACCATGACCGAGTACAAGCCCACGGTGCGCCTCGCCACCCGCGACGACGTCCCCA
GGGCCGTACGCACCCTCGCCGCCGCGTTCGCCGACTACCCCGCCACGCGCCACACCGTCGATCCGGACCG
CCACATCGAGCGGGTCACCGAGCTGCAAGAACTCTTCCTCACGCGCGTCGGGCTCGACATCGGCAAGGTG
TGGGTCGCGGACGACGGCGCCGCGGTGGCGGTCTGGACCACGCCGGAGAGCGTCGAAGCGGGGGCGGTGT
TCGCCGAGATCGGCCCGCGCATGGCCGAGTTGAGCGGTTCCCGGCTGGCCGCGCAGCAACAGATGGAAGG
CCTCCTGGCGCCGCACCGGCCCAAGGAGCCCGCGTGGTTCCTGGCCACCGTCGGCGTCTCGCCCGACCAC
CAGGGCAAGGGTCTGGGCAGCGCCGTCGTGCTCCCCGGAGTGGAGGCGGCCGAGCGCGCCGGGGTGCCCG
CCTTCCTGGAGACCTCCGCGCCCCGCAACCTCCCCTTCTACGAGCGGCTCGGCTTCACCGTCACCGCCGA
CGTCGAGGTGCCCGAAGGACCGCGCACCTGGTGCATGACCCGCAAGCCCGGTGCCTGACGCCCGCCCCAC
GACCCGCAGCGCCCGACCGAAAGGAGCGCACGACCCCATGCATCTCGAGGGCCCGGTACCTTTAAGACCA
ATGACTTACAAGGCAGCTGTAGATCTTAGCCACTTTTTAAAAGAAAAGGGGGGACTGGAAGGGCTAGCTC
ACTCCCAACGAAGACAAGATCTGCTTTTTGCTTGTACTGGGTCTCTCTGGTTAGACCAGATCTGAGCCTG
GGAGCTCTCTGGCTAACTAGGGAACCCACTGCTTAAGCCTCAATAAAGCTTGCCTTGAGTGCTTCAAGTA
GTGTGTGCCCGTCTGTTGTGTGACTCTGGTAACTAGAGATCCCTCAGACCCTTTTAGTCAGTGTGGAAAA
TCTCTAGCAGTAGTAGTTCATGTCATCTTATTATTCAGTATTTATAACTTGCAAAGAAATGAATATCAGA
GAGTGAGAGGAACTTGTTTATTGCAGCTTATAATGGTTACAAATAAAGCAATAGCATCACAAATTTCACA
AATAAAGCATTTTTTTCACTGCATTCTAGTTGTGGTTTGTCCAAACTCATCAATGTATCTTATCATGTCT
GGCTCTAGCTATCCCGCCCCTAACTCCGCCCATCCCGCCCCTAACTCCGCCCAGTTCCGCCCATTCTCCG
CCCCATGGCTGACTAATTTTTTTTATTTATGCAGAGGCCGAGGCCGCCTCGGCCTCTGAGCTATTCCAGA
AGTAGTGAGGAGGCTTTTTTGGAGGCCTAGGGACGTACCCAATTCGCCCTATAGTGAGTCGTATTACGCG
CGCTCACTGGCCGTCGTTTTACAACGTCGTGACTGGGAAAACCCTGGCGTTACCCAACTTAATCGCCTTG
CAGCACATCCCCCTTTCGCCAGCTGGCGTAATAGCGAAGAGGCCCGCACCGATCGCCCTTCCCAACAGTT
GCGCAGCCTGAATGGCGAATGGG
[124 nt withheld, positions 10944-11067]
C
[91 nt withheld, positions 11069-11159]
A
[49 nt withheld, positions 11161-11209]
CCTTTGACGTTGGAGTCCACGTTCTTT
[37 nt withheld, positions 11237-11273]
ACCCTATCTCGGTCTATTCTTTTGATTTATAAGGGATTTTGCCGATTTCGGCCTATTGGTTAAAAAATGA
GCTGATTTAACAAAAATTTAACGCGAATTTTAACAAAATATTAACGCTTACAATTT
